>Addgene plasmid #167576 | mpCHECK2 | addgene full sequence | sequence record 329146 | Addgene NGS Result
TATTCCAGAAGTAGTGAGGAGGCTTTTTTGGAGGCCTAGGCTTTTGCAAAAAGCTTGATTCTTCTGACAC
AACAGTCTCGAACTTAAGCTGCAGAAGTTGGTCGTGAGGCACTGGGCAGGTAAGTATCAAGGTTACAAGA
CAGGTTTAAGGAGACCAATAGAAACTGGGCTTGTCGAGACAGAGAAGACTCTTGCGTTTCTGATAGGCAC
CTATTGGTCTTACTGACATCCACTTTGCCTTTCTCTCCACAGGTGTCCACTCCCAGTTCAATTACAGCTC
TTAAGGCTAGAGTACTTAATACGACTCACTATAGGCTAGCCACCATGGCTTCCAAGGTGTACGACCCCGA
GCAACGCAAACGCATGATCACTGGGCCTCAGTGGTGGGCTCGCTGCAAGCAAATGAACGTGCTGGACTCC
TTCATCAACTACTATGATTCCGAGAAGCACGCCGAGAACGCCGTGATTTTTCTGCATGGTAACGCTGCCT
CCAGCTACCTGTGGAGGCACGTCGTGCCTCACATCGAGCCCGTGGCTAGATGCATCATCCCTGATCTGAT
CGGAATGGGTAAGTCCGGCAAGAGCGGGAATGGCTCATATCGCCTCCTGGATCACTACAAGTACCTCACC
GCTTGGTTCGAGCTGCTGAACCTTCCAAAGAAAATCATCTTTGTGGGCCACGACTGGGGGGCTTGTCTGG
CCTTTCACTACTCCTACGAGCACCAAGACAAGATCAAGGCCATCGTCCATGCTGAGAGTGTCGTGGACGT
GATCGAGTCCTGGGACGAGTGGCCTGACATCGAGGAGGATATCGCCCTGATCAAGAGCGAAGAGGGCGAG
AAAATGGTGCTTGAGAATAACTTCTTCGTCGAGACCATGCTCCCAAGCAAGATCATGCGGAAACTGGAGC
CTGAGGAGTTCGCTGCCTACCTGGAGCCATTCAAGGAGAAGGGCGAGGTTAGACGGCCTACCCTCTCCTG
GCCTCGCGAGATCCCTCTCGTTAAGGGAGGCAAGCCCGACGTCGTCCAGATTGTCCGCAACTACAACGCC
TACCTTCGGGCCAGCGACGATCTGCCTAAGATGTTCATCGAGTCCGACCCTGGGTTCTTTTCCAACGCTA
TTGTCGAGGGAGCTAAGAAGTTCCCTAACACCGAGTTCGTGAAGGTGAAGGGCCTCCACTTCAGCCAGGA
GGACGCTCCAGATGAAATGGGTAAGTACATCAAGAGCTTCGTGGAGCGCGTGCTGAAGAACGAGCAGTAA
TTCTAGGCGATCGCTCGAGCCCGGGAATTCGTTTAAACCTAGAGCGGCCGCTGGCCGCAAAAAAAAACCC
CGCCCCTGACAGGGCGGGGTTTTTTTTAGGATCTAAATGAGTCTTCGGACCTCGCGGGGGCCGCTTAAGC
GGTGGTTAGGGTTTGTCTGACGCGGGGGGAGGGGGAAGGAACGAAACACTCTCATTCGGAGGCGGCTCGG
GGTTTGGTCTTGGTGGCCACGGGCACGCAGAAGAGCGCCGCGATCCTCTTAAGCACCCCCCCGCCCTCCG
TGGAGGCGGGGGTTTGGTCGGCGGGTGGTAACTGGCGGGCCGCTGACTCGGGCGGGTCGCGCGCCCCAGA
GTGTGACCTTTTCGGTCTGCTCGCAGACCCCCGGGCGGCGCCGCCGCGGCGGCGACGGGCTCGCTGGGTC
CTAGGCTCCATGGGGACCGTATACGTGGACAGGCTCTGGAGCATCCGCACGACTGCGGTGATATTACCGG
AGACCTTCTGCGGGACGAGCCGGGTCACGCGGCTGACGCGGAGCGTCCGTTGGGCGACAAACACCAGGAC
GGGGCACAGGTACACTATCTTGTCACCCGGAGGCGCGAGGGACTGCAGGAGCTTCAGGGAGTGGCGCAGC
TGCTTCATCCCCGTGGCCCGTTGCTCGCGTTTGCTGGCGGTGTCCCCGGAAGAAATATATTTGCATGTCT
TTAGTTCTATGATGACACAAACCCCGCCCAGCGTCTTGTCATTGGCGAATTCGAACACGCAGATGCAGTC
GGGGCGGCGCGGTCCCAGGTCCACTTCGCATATTAAGGTGACGCGTGTGGCCTCGAACACCGAGCGACCC
TGCAGCGACCCGCTTAAAAGCTTGGCATTCCGGTACTGTTGGTAAAGCCACCATGGCCGATGCTAAGAAC
ATTAAGAAGGGCCCTGCTCCCTTCTACCCTCTGGAGGATGGCACCGCTGGCGAGCAGCTGCACAAGGCCA
TGAAGAGGTATGCCCTGGTGCCTGGCACCATTGCCTTCACCGATGCCCACATTGAGGTGGACATCACCTA
TGCCGAGTACTTCGAGATGTCTGTGCGCCTGGCCGAGGCCATGAAGAGGTACGGCCTGAACACCAACCAC
CGCATCGTGGTGTGCTCTGAGAACTCTCTGCAGTTCTTCATGCCAGTGCTGGGCGCCCTGTTCATCGGAG
TGGCCGTGGCCCCTGCTAACGACATTTACAACGAGCGCGAGCTGCTGAACAGCATGGGCATTTCTCAGCC
TACCGTGGTGTTCGTGTCTAAGAAGGGCCTGCAGAAGATCCTGAACGTGCAGAAGAAGCTGCCTATCATC
CAGAAGATCATCATCATGGACTCTAAGACCGACTACCAGGGCTTCCAGAGCATGTACACATTCGTGACAT
CTCATCTGCCTCCTGGCTTCAACGAGTACGACTTCGTGCCAGAGTCTTTCGACAGGGACAAAACCATTGC
CCTGATCATGAACAGCTCTGGGTCTACCGGCCTGCCTAAGGGCGTGGCCCTGCCTCATCGCACCGCCTGT
GTGCGCTTCTCTCACGCCCGCGACCCTATTTTCGGCAACCAGATCATCCCCGACACCGCTATTCTGAGCG
TGGTGCCATTCCACCACGGCTTCGGCATGTTCACCACCCTGGGCTACCTGATTTGCGGCTTTCGGGTGGT
GCTGATGTACCGCTTCGAGGAGGAGCTGTTCCTGCGCAGCCTGCAAGACTACAAAATTCAGTCTGCCCTG
CTGGTGCCAACCCTGTTCAGCTTCTTCGCTAAGAGCACCCTGATCGACAAGTACGACCTGTCTAACCTGC
ACGAGATTGCCTCTGGCGGCGCCCCACTGTCTAAGGAGGTGGGCGAAGCCGTGGCCAAGCGCTTTCATCT
GCCAGGCATCCGCCAGGGCTACGGCCTGACCGAGACAACCAGCGCCATTCTGATTACCCCAGAGGGCGAC
GACAAGCCTGGCGCCGTGGGCAAGGTGGTGCCATTCTTCGAGGCCAAGGTGGTGGACCTGGACACCGGCA
AGACCCTGGGAGTGAACCAGCGCGGCGAGCTGTGTGTGCGCGGCCCTATGATTATGTCCGGCTACGTGAA
TAACCCTGAGGCCACAAACGCCCTGATCGACAAGGACGGCTGGCTGCACTCTGGCGACATTGCCTACTGG
GACGAGGACGAGCACTTCTTCATCGTGGACCGCCTGAAGTCTCTGATCAAGTACAAGGGCTACCAGGTGG
CCCCAGCCGAGCTGGAGTCTATCCTGCTGCAGCACCCTAACATTTTCGACGCCGGAGTGGCCGGCCTGCC
CGACGACGATGCCGGCGAGCTGCCTGCCGCCGTCGTCGTGCTGGAACACGGCAAGACCATGACCGAGAAG
GAGATCGTGGACTATGTGGCCAGCCAGGTGACAACCGCCAAGAAGCTGCGCGGCGGAGTGGTGTTCGTGG
ACGAGGTGCCCAAGGGCCTGACCGGCAAGCTGGACGCCCGCAAGATCCGCGAGATCCTGATCAAGGCTAA
GAAAGGCGGCAAGATCGCCGTGTAATAATTCTAGAGTCGGGGCGGCCGGCCGCTTCGAGCAGACATGATA
AGATACATTGATGAGTTTGGACAAACCACAACTAGAATGCAGTGAAAAAAATGCTTTATTTGTGAAATTT
GTGATGCTATTGCTTTATTTGTAACCATTATAAGCTGCAATAAACAAGTTAACAACAACAATTGCATTCA
TTTTATGTTTCAGGTTCAGGGGGAGGTGTGGGAGGTTTTTTAAAGCAAGTAAAACCTCTACAAATGTGGT
AAAATCGATAAGGATCCAGGTGGCACTTTTCGGGGAAATGTGCGCGGAACCCCTATTTGTTTATTTTTCT
AAATACATTCAAATATGTATCCGCTCATGAGACAATAACCCTGATAAATGCTTCAATAATATTGAAAAAG
GAAGAGTATGAGTATTCAACATTTCCGTGTCGCCCTTATTCCCTTTTTTGCGGCATTTTGCCTTCCTGTT
TTTGCTCACCCAGAAACGCTGGTGAAAGTAAAAGATGCTGAAGATCAGTTGGGTGCACGAGTGGGTTACA
TCGAACTGGATCTCAACAGCGGTAAGATCCTTGAGAGTTTTCGCCCCGAAGAACGTTTTCCAATGATGAG
CACTTTTAAAGTTCTGCTATGTGGCGCGGTATTATCCCGTATTGACGCCGGGCAAGAGCAACTCGGTCGC
CGCATACACTATTCTCAGAATGACTTGGTTGAGTACTCACCAGTCACAGAAAAGCATCTTACGGATGGCA
TGACAGTAAGAGAATTATGCAGTGCTGCCATAACCATGAGTGATAACACTGCGGCCAACTTACTTCTGAC
AACGATCGGAGGACCGAAGGAGCTAACCGCTTTTTTGCACAACATGGGGGATCATGTAACTCGCCTTGAT
CGTTGGGAACCGGAGCTGAATGAAGCCATACCAAACGACGAGCGTGACACCACGATGCCTGTAGCAATGG
CAACAACGTTGCGCAAACTATTAACTGGCGAACTACTTACTCTAGCTTCCCGGCAACAATTAATAGACTG
GATGGAGGCGGATAAAGTTGCAGGACCACTTCTGCGCTCGGCCCTTCCGGCTGGCTGGTTTATTGCTGAT
AAATCTGGAGCCGGTGAGCGTGGGTCTCGCGGTATCATTGCAGCACTGGGGCCAGATGGTAAGCCCTCCC
GTATCGTAGTTATCTACACGACGGGGAGTCAGGCAACTATGGATGAACGAAATAGACAGATCGCTGAGAT
AGGTGCCTCACTGATTAAGCATTGGTAACTGTCAGACCAAGTTTACTCATATATACTTTAGATTGATTTA
AAACTTCATTTTTAATTTAAAAGGATCTAGGTGAAGATCCTTTTTGATAATCTCATGACCAAAATCCCTT
AACGTGAGTTTTCGTTCCACTGAGCGTCAGACCCCGTAGAAAAGATCAAAGGATCTTCTTGAGATCCTTT
TTTTCTGCGCGTAATCTGCTGCTTGCAAACAAAAAAACCACCGCTACCAGCGGTGGTTTGTTTGCCGGAT
CAAGAGCTACCAACTCTTTTTCCGAAGGTAACTGGCTTCAGCAGAGCGCAGATACCAAATACTGTTCTTC
TAGTGTAGCCGTAGTTAGGCCACCACTTCAAGAACTCTGTAGCACCGCCTACATACCTCGCTCTGCTAAT
CCTGTTACCAGTGGCTGCTGCCAGTGGCGATAAGTCGTGTCTTACCGGGTTGGACTCAAGACGATAGTTA
CCGGATAAGGCGCAGCGGTCGGGCTGAACGGGGGGTTCGTGCACACAGCCCAGCTTGGAGCGAACGACCT
ACACCGAACTGAGATACCTACAGCGTGAGCTATGAGAAAGCGCCACGCTTCCCGAAGGGAGAAAGGCGGA
CAGGTATCCGGTAAGCGGCAGGGTCGGAACAGGAGAGCGCACGAGGGAGCTTCCAGGGGGAAACGCCTGG
TATCTTTATAGTCCTGTCGGGTTTCGCCACCTCTGACTTGAGCGTCGATTTTTGTGATGCTCGTCAGGGG
GGCGGAGCCTATGGAAAAACGCCAGCAACGCGGCCTTTTTACGGTTCCTGGCCTTTTGCTGGCCTTTTGC
TCACATGGCTCGACAGATCTGCGCAGCACCATGGCCTGAAATAACCTCTGAAAGAGGAACTTGGTTAGGT
ACCTTCTGAGGCGGAAAGAACCAGCTGTGGAATGTGTGTCAGTTAGGGTGTGGAAAGTCCCCAGGCTCCC
CAGCAGGCAGAAGTATGCAAAGCATGCATCTCAATTAGTCAGCAACCAGGTGTGGAAAGTCCCCAGGCTC
CCCAGCAGGCAGAAGTATGCAAAGCATGCATCTCAATTAGTCAGCAACCATAGTCCCGCCCCTAACTCCG
CCCATCCCGCCCCTAACTCCGCCCAGTTCCGCCCATTCTCCGCCCCATGGCTGACTAATTTTTTTTATTT
ATGCAGAGGCCGAGGCCGCCTCGGCCTCTGAGC
Features (pLannotate 1.2.2; 11 found; start..end, strand, type, name):
    120..252     +  intron         chimeric intron: chimera between introns from human β-globin and immunoglobulin heavy chain genes
    297..315     +  promoter       T7 promoter: promoter for bacteriophage T7 RNA polymerase
    325..1260    +  CDS            hRluc: Renilla luciferase human codon-optimized
   1366..2117    +  promoter       HSV TK promoter: herpes simplex virus thymidine kinase promoter
   2153..3805    +  CDS            luciferase: firefly luciferase; luc+; enhanced luc+ version of the luciferase gene AAS38485.1 42718124.0
   3849..3970    -  polyA_signal   SV40 poly(A) signal: SV40 polyadenylation signal
   3993..4061    -  CDS            large T antigen (fragment): large T antigen from SV40 (simian virus 40)
   4103..4207    +  promoter       AmpR promoter: bla
   4208..5068    +  CDS            AmpR: β-lactamase; bla; confers resistance to ampicillin, carbenicillin, and related antibiotics
   5239..5827    +  rep_origin     ori: high-copy-number ColE1/pMB1/pBR322/pUC origin of replication
   5956..50      +  promoter       SV40 promoter (across the origin): SV40 enhancer and early promoter
