[The description below was written by a language model from this plasmid's Addgene catalogue record and pLannotate feature annotations shown in this document.]
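Description:
mpCHECK2 is an empty-backbone dual-luciferase reporter plasmid derived from psiCHECK2, designed for measuring how polyadenylation signal variants affect gene expression in transfected mammalian cells. It is maintained in E. coli through a high-copy ColE1/pUC-type origin of replication and selected with ampicillin via a β-lactamase (AmpR) gene driven by its own promoter.

The plasmid carries two independent reporter units. In the first, the SV40 enhancer/early promoter, which spans the numbering origin of the circular sequence, is followed by a chimeric β-globin/immunoglobulin heavy chain intron that promotes efficient mRNA processing, a T7 promoter that could allow in vitro transcription, and a human codon-optimized Renilla luciferase (hRluc) coding sequence. In the second, the HSV thymidine kinase promoter drives firefly luciferase (luc+), with an SV40 poly(A) signal annotated downstream along with a short fragment of SV40 large T antigen sequence that comes with that region. Notably, no polyadenylation signal is annotated in the roughly 100-nucleotide gap between the end of hRluc and the HSV TK promoter. This fits the stated purpose, in which candidate 3' end sequences carrying reference or variant polyadenylation signals would be placed after the Renilla reporter, although the record does not describe the exact modification made to psiCHECK2 or the insertion site. Gibson assembly is the listed cloning method.

In use, Renilla activity would report the efficiency of the tested polyadenylation signal, while the firefly luciferase expressed from the same plasmid serves as an internal normalization control. This allows comparison of disease-associated signal variants against their reference alleles.
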