Addgene plasmid #167576: mpCHECK2
Purpose: (Empty Backbone) The mpCHECK2 plasmid has the ability to evaluate the effect of polyadenylation signal variants on expression of disease-associated genes.
Depositing lab: Ting Ni. Depositing organization: Fudan University. Publication: Systematic evaluation of the effect of polyadenylation signal variants on the expression of disease-associated genes. Chen M, Wei R, Wei G, Xu M, Su Z, Zhao C, Ni T. Genome Res. 2021 Apr 19. pii: gr.270256.120. doi: 10.1101/gr.270256.120. PubMed 33875481.
Backbone
  Vector backbone: psiCHECK2
  Vector type: Luciferase
Growth in bacteria
  Bacterial resistance: Ampicillin, 100 μg/mL
  Growth temperature: 37°C
  Growth strain: DH5alpha
  Copy number: High Copy
Gene/Insert
  Cloning method: Gibson Cloning
Terms and licenses: Academic/Nonprofit Terms; Industry Terms: Not Available to Industry
How to cite: mpCHECK2 was a gift from Ting Ni (Addgene plasmid # 167576 ; http://n2t.net/addgene:167576 ; RRID:Addgene_167576)
